>Addgene plasmid #99015 | Venus rGBD | addgene full sequence | sequence record 197846 | Addgene NGS Result
AACTTGTTTATTGCAGCTTATAATGGTTACAAATAAAGCAATAGCATCACAAATTTCACAAATAAAGCAT
TTTTTTCACTGCATTCTAGTTGTGGTTTGTCCAAACTCATCAATGTATCTTATCATGTCTGTATACCGTC
GACCTCTAGCTAGAGCTTGGCGTAATCATGGTCATAGCTGTTTCCTGTGTGAAATTGTTATCCGCTCACA
ATTCCACACAACATACGAGCCGGAAGCATAAAGTGTAAAGCCTGGGGTGCCTAATGAGTGAGCTAACTCA
CATTAATTGCGTTGCGCTCACTGCCCGCTTTCCAGTCGGGAAACCTGTCGTGCCAGCTGCATTAATGAAT
CGGCCAACGCGCGGGGAGAGGCGGTTTGCGTATTGGGCGCTCTTCCGCTTCCTCGCTCACTGACTCGCTG
CGCTCGGTCGTTCGGCTGCGGCGAGCGGTATCAGCTCACTCAAAGGCGGTAATACGGTTATCCACAGAAT
CAGGGGATAACGCAGGAAAGAACATGTGAGCAAAAGGCCAGCAAAAGGCCAGGAACCGTAAAAAGGCCGC
GTTGCTGGCGTTTTTCCATAGGCTCCGCCCCCCTGACGAGCATCACAAAAATCGACGCTCAAGTCAGAGG
TGGCGAAACCCGACAGGACTATAAAGATACCAGGCGTTTCCCCCTGGAAGCTCCCTCGTGCGCTCTCCTG
TTCCGACCCTGCCGCTTACCGGATACCTGTCCGCCTTTCTCCCTTCGGGAAGCGTGGCGCTTTCTCATAG
CTCACGCTGTAGGTATCTCAGTTCGGTGTAGGTCGTTCGCTCCAAGCTGGGCTGTGTGCACGAACCCCCC
GTTCAGCCCGACCGCTGCGCCTTATCCGGTAACTATCGTCTTGAGTCCAACCCGGTAAGACACGACTTAT
CGCCACTGGCAGCAGCCACTGGTAACAGGATTAGCAGAGCGAGGTATGTAGGCGGTGCTACAGAGTTCTT
GAAGTGGTGGCCTAACTACGGCTACACTAGAAGAACAGTATTTGGTATCTGCGCTCTGCTGAAGCCAGTT
ACCTTCGGAAAAAGAGTTGGTAGCTCTTGATCCGGCAAACAAACCACCGCTGGTAGCGGTGGTTTTTTTG
TTTGCAAGCAGCAGATTACGCGCAGAAAAAAAGGATCTCAAGAAGATCCTTTGATCTTTTCTACGGGGTC
TGACGCTCAGTGGAACGAAAACTCACGTTAAGGGATTTTGGTCATGAGATTATCAAAAAGGATCTTCACC
TAGATCCTTTTAAATTAAAAATGAAGTTTTAAATCAATCTAAAGTATATATGAGTAAACTTGGTCTGACA
GTTACCAATGCTTAATCAGTGAGGCACCTATCTCAGCGATCTGTCTATTTCGTTCATCCATAGTTGCCTG
ACTCCCCGTCGTGTAGATAACTACGATACGGGAGGGCTTACCATCTGGCCCCAGTGCTGCAATGATACCG
CGAGACCCACGCTCACCGGCTCCAGATTTATCAGCAATAAACCAGCCAGCCGGAAGGGCCGAGCGCAGAA
GTGGTCCTGCAACTTTATCCGCCTCCATCCAGTCTATTAATTGTTGCCGGGAAGCTAGAGTAAGTAGTTC
GCCAGTTAATAGTTTGCGCAACGTTGTTGCCATTGCTACAGGCATCGTGGTGTCACGCTCGTCGTTTGGT
ATGGCTTCATTCAGCTCCGGTTCCCAACGATCAAGGCGAGTTACATGATCCCCCATGTTGTGCAAAAAAG
CGGTTAGCTCCTTCGGTCCTCCGATCGTTGTCAGAAGTAAGTTGGCCGCAGTGTTATCACTCATGGTTAT
GGCAGCACTGCATAATTCTCTTACTGTCATGCCATCCGTAAGATGCTTTTCTGTGACTGGTGAGTACTCA
ACCAAGTCATTCTGAGAATAGTGTATGCGGCGACCGAGTTGCTCTTGCCCGGCGTCAATACGGGATAATA
CCGCGCCACATAGCAGAACTTTAAAAGTGCTCATCATTGGAAAACGTTCTTCGGGGCGAAAACTCTCAAG
GATCTTACCGCTGTTGAGATCCAGTTCGATGTAACCCACTCGTGCACCCAACTGATCTTCAGCATCTTTT
ACTTTCACCAGCGTTTCTGGGTGAGCAAAAACAGGAAGGCAAAATGCCGCAAAAAAGGGAATAAGGGCGA
CACGGAAATGTTGAATACTCATACTCTTCCTTTTTCAATATTATTGAAGCATTTATCAGGGTTATTGTCT
CATGAGCGGATACATATTTGAATGTATTTAGAAAAATAAACAAATAGGGGTTCCGCGCACATTTCCCCGA
AAAGTGCCACCTGACGTCGACGGATCGGGAGATCTCCCGATCCCCTATGGTGCACTCTCAGTACAATCTG
CTCTGATGCCGCATAGTTAAGCCAGTATCTGCTCCCTGCTTGTGTGTTGGAGGTCGCTGAGTAGTGCGCG
AGCAAAATTTAAGCTACAACAAGGCAAGGCTTGACCGACAATTGCATGAAGAATCTGCTTAGGGTTAGGC
GTTTTGCGCTGCTTCGCGATGTACGGGCCAGATATACGCGTTGACATTGATTATTGACTAGTTATTAATA
GTAATCAATTACGGGGTCATTAGTTCATAGCCCATATATGGAGTTCCGCGTTACATAACTTACGGTAAAT
GGCCCGCCTGGCTGACCGCCCAACGACCCCCGCCCATTGACGTCAATAATGACGTATGTTCCCATAGTAA
CGCCAATAGGGACTTTCCATTGACGTCAATGGGTGGAGTATTTACGGTAAACTGCCCACTTGGCAGTACA
TCAAGTGTATCATATGCCAAGTACGCCCCCTATTGACGTCAATGACGGTAAATGGCCCGCCTGGCATTAT
GCCCAGTACATGACCTTATGGGACTTTCCTACTTGGCAGTACATCTACGTATTAGTCATCGCTATTACCA
TGGTGATGCGGTTTTGGCAGTACATCAATGGGCGTGGATAGCGGTTTGACTCACGGGGATTTCCAAGTCT
CCACCCCATTGACGTCAATGGGAGTTTGTTTTGGCACCAAAATCAACGGGACTTTCCAAAATGTCGTAAC
AACTCCGCCCCATTGACGCAAATGGGCGGTAGGCGTGTACGGTGGGAGGTCTATATAAGCAGAGCTCTCT
GGCTAACTAGAGAACCCACTGCTTACTGGCTTATCGAAATTAATACGACTCACTATAGGGAGACCCAAGC
TGGCTAGCGTTTAAACTTAAGCTTATGGTGAGCAAGGGCGAGGAGCTGTTCACCGGGGTGGTGCCCATCC
TGGTCGAGCTGGACGGCGACGTAAACGGCCACAAGTTCAGCGTGTCCGGCGAGGGCGAGGGCGATGCCAC
CTACGGCAAGCTGACCCTGAAGCTGATCTGCACCACCGGCAAGCTGCCCGTGCCCTGGCCCACCCTCGTG
ACCACCCTGGGCTACGGCCTGCAGTGCTTCGCCCGCTACCCCGACCACATGAAGCAGCACGACTTCTTCA
AGTCCGCCATGCCCGAAGGCTACGTCCAGGAGCGCACCATCTTCTTCAAGGACGACGGCAACTACAAGAC
CCGCGCCGAGGTGAAGTTCGAGGGCGACACCCTGGTGAACCGCATCGAGCTGAAGGGCATCGACTTCAAG
GAGGACGGCAACATCCTGGGGCACAAGCTGGAGTACAACTACAACAGCCACAACGTCTATATCACCGCCG
ACAAGCAGAAGAACGGCATCAAGGCCAACTTCAAGATCCGCCACAACATCGAGGACGGCGGCGTGCAGCT
CGCCGACCACTACCAGCAGAACACCCCCATCGGCGACGGCCCCGTGCTGCTGCCCGACAACCACTACCTG
AGCTACCAGTCCAAACTGAGCAAAGACCCCAACGAGAAGCGCGATCACATGGTCCTGCTGGAGTTCGTGA
CCGCCGCCGGGATCACTCTCGGCATGGACGAGCTGTACAAGGGTACCATCCTGGAGGACCTCAATATGCT
CTACATCCGGCAGATGGCACTCAGCCTGGAGGACACAGAGCTGCAGAGGAAACTAGATCATGAGATCCGG
ATGAGGGATGGGGCCTGCAAGCTGCTGGCAGCCTGCTCCCAGCGAGAGCAGGCTCTGGAAGCCACCAAGA
GCCTGCTGGTGTGCAACAGCCGTATTCTCAGCTACATGGGTGAGCTGCAGCGGCGAAAGGAGGCCCAGGT
GCTGGAGAAGACAGGCTAGGAATTCCGATTTCCAAAGCGGGAAAGGAAATCAAGGAGTACGTGGAGGCCC
AAGCAGGAAACGATCCTTTTCTCAAAGGCATCCCTGAGGACAAGAATCCCTTCAAGGAGAAAGGTGGCTG
TCTGATAAGCTGACTCGAGTCTAGAGGGCCCGTTTAAACCCGCTGATCAGCCTCGACTGTGCCTTCTAGT
TGCCAGCCATCTGTTGTTTGCCCCTCCCCCGTGCCTTCCTTGACCCTGGAAGGTGCCACTCCCACTGTCC
TTTCCTAATAAAATGAGGAAATTGCATCGCATTGTCTGAGTAGGTGTCATTCTATTCTGGGGGGTGGGGT
GGGGCAGGACAGCAAGGGGGAGGATTGGGAAGACAATAGCAGGCATGCTGGGGATGCGGTGGGCTCTATG
GCTTCTGAGGCGGAAAGAACCAGCTGGGGCTCTAGGGGGTATCCCC
[124 nt withheld, positions 4667-4790]
C
[91 nt withheld, positions 4792-4882]
A
[49 nt withheld, positions 4884-4932]
CCTTTGACGTTGGAGTCCACGTTCTTT
[37 nt withheld, positions 4960-4996]
ACCCTATCTCGGTCTATTCTTTTGATTTATAAGGGATTTTGCCGATTTCGGCCTATTGGTTAAAAAATGA
GCTGATTTAACAAAAATTTAACGCGAATTAATTCTGTGGAATGTGTGTCAGTTAGGGTGTGGAAAGTCCC
CAGGCTCCCCAGCAGGCAGAAGTATGCAAAGCATGCATCTCAATTAGTCAGCAACCAGGTGTGGAAAGTC
CCCAGGCTCCCCAGCAGGCAGAAGTATGCAAAGCATGCATCTCAATTAGTCAGCAACCATAGTCCCGCCC
CTAACTCCGCCCATCCCGCCCCTAACTCCGCCCAGTTCCGCCCATTCTCCGCCCCATGGCTGACTAATTT
TTTTTATTTATGCAGAGGCCGAGGCCGCCTCTGCCTCTGAGCTATTCCAGAAGTAGTGAGGAGGCTTTTT
TGGAGGCCTAGGCTTTTGCAAAAAGCTCCCGGGAGCTTGTATATCCATTTTCGGATCTGATCAAGAGACA
GGATGAGGATCGTTTCGCATGATTGAACAAGATGGATTGCACGCAGGTTCTCCGGCCGCTTGGGTGGAGA
GGCTATTCGGCTATGACTGGGCACAACAGACAATCGGCTGCTCTGATGCCGCCGTGTTCCGGCTGTCAGC
GCAGGGGCGCCCGGTTCTTTTTGTCAAGACCGACCTGTCCGGTGCCCTGAATGAACTGCAGGACGAGGCA
GCGCGGCTATCGTGGCTGGCCACGACGGGCGTTCCTTGCGCAGCTGTGCTCGACGTTGTCACTGAAGCGG
GAAGGGACTGGCTGCTATTGGGCGAAGTGCCGGGGCAGGATCTCCTGTCATCTCACCTTGCTCCTGCCGA
GAAAGTATCCATCATGGCTGATGCAATGCGGCGGCTGCATACGCTTGATCCGGCTACCTGCCCATTCGAC
CACCAAGCGAAACATCGCATCGAGCGAGCACGTACTCGGATGGAAGCCGGTCTTGTCGATCAGGATGATC
TGGACGAAGAGCATCAGGGGCTCGCGCCAGCCGAACTGTTCGCCAGGCTCAAGGCGCGCATGCCCGACGG
CGAGGATCTCGTCGTGACCCATGGCGATGCCTGCTTGCCGAATATCATGGTGGAAAATGGCCGCTTTTCT
GGATTCATCGACTGTGGCCGGCTGGGTGTGGCGGACCGCTATCAGGACATAGCGTTGGCTACCCGTGATA
TTGCTGAAGAGCTTGGCGGCGAATGGGCTGACCGCTTCCTCGTGCTTTACGGTATCGCCGCTCCCGATTC
GCAGCGCATCGCCTTCTATCGCCTTCTTGACGAGTTCTTCTGAGCGGGACTCTGGGGTTCGAAATGACCG
ACCAAGCGACGCCCAACCTGCCATCACGAGATTTCGATTCCACCGCCGCCTTCTATGAAAGGTTGGGCTT
CGGAATCGTTTTCCGGGACGCCGGCTGGATGATCCTCCAGCGCGGGGATCTCATGCTGGAGTTCTTCGCC
CACCCC
Features (pLannotate 1.2.2; 22 found; start..end, strand, type, name):
      1..122     +  polyA_signal   SV40 poly(A) signal: SV40 polyadenylation signal
    195..211     -  protein_bind   lac operator: The lac repressor binds to the lac operator to inhibit transcription in E. coli. This inhibition can be relieved by adding lactose or isopropyl-β-D-thiogalactopyranoside (IPTG). lac repressor encoded by lacI
    219..249     -  promoter       lac promoter: promoter for the E. coli lac operon
    264..285     -  protein_bind   CAP binding site: CAP binding activates transcription in the presence of cAMP. E. coli catabolite activator protein
    298..390     -  CDS            lacI (fragment): lac repressor; lacI; The lac repressor binds to the lac operator to inhibit transcription in E. coli. This inhibition can be relieved by adding lactose or isopropyl-β-D-thiogalactopyranoside (IPTG).
    573..1161    -  rep_origin     ori: high-copy-number ColE1/pMB1/pBR322/pUC origin of replication
   1332..2192    -  CDS            AmpR: β-lactamase; bla; confers resistance to ampicillin, carbenicillin, and related antibiotics
   2193..2297    -  promoter       AmpR promoter: bla
   2356..2408    -  misc_feature   bom (fragment): basis of mobility region from pBR322
   2563..2942    +  enhancer       CMV enhancer: human cytomegalovirus immediate early enhancer
   2943..3146    +  promoter       CMV promoter: human cytomegalovirus (CMV) immediate early promoter
   3142..3175    +  LTR            5' LTR (truncated) (fragment): truncated 5' long terminal repeat (LTR) from HIV-1
   3191..3209    +  promoter       T7 promoter: promoter for bacteriophage T7 RNA polymerase
   3245..3961    +  CDS            mVenus: mVenus is a basic (constitutively fluorescent) yellow fluorescent protein published in 2006, derived from Aequorea victoria. It is reported to be a rapidly-maturing monomer with moderate acid sensitivity.
   3968..4216    +  CDS            Rtkn (fragment): RTKN_RAT - Experimental evidence at protein level: Swiss-Prot protein existence level 1. Mediates Rho signaling to activate NF-kappa-B and may confer increased resistance to apoptosis to cells in gastric tumorigenesis. May play a novel role in the organization of septin structures (By similarity). From Rattus norvegicus (Rat).
   4228..4350    +  CDS            GNG11 (fragment): GBG11_HUMAN - Also known as GNGT11. Experimental evidence at protein level: Swiss-Prot protein existence level 1. Guanine nucleotide-binding proteins (G proteins) are involved as a modulator or transducer in various transmembrane signaling systems. The beta and gamma chains are required for the GTPase activity, for replacement of GDP by GTP, and for G protein-effector interaction. From Homo sapiens (Human).
   4397..4621    +  polyA_signal   bGH poly(A) signal: bovine growth hormone polyadenylation signal
   4625..4646    +  promoter       SV40 promoter (fragment): SV40 enhancer and early promoter
   4667..5095    +  rep_origin     f1 ori (sequence partly withheld): f1 bacteriophage origin of replication; arrow indicates direction of (+) strand synthesis
   5109..5438    +  promoter       SV40 promoter: SV40 enhancer and early promoter
   5505..6296    +  CDS            neo: KKA2_KLEPN - Also known as kan, nptII. Experimental evidence at protein level: Swiss-Prot protein existence level 1. Resistance to kanamycin, neomycin, paromomycin, ribostamycin, butirosin and gentamicin B. From Klebsiella pneumoniae.
   6320..6       +  CDS            ble (fragment) (across the origin): BLE_KLEPN - Experimental evidence at protein level: Swiss-Prot protein existence level 1. Binding protein with a strong affinity to the bleomycin family of antibiotics. Binds to CL990; an antimitotic-antibiotic compound. From Klebsiella pneumoniae.
