[The description below was written by a language model from this plasmid's Addgene catalogue record and pLannotate feature annotations shown in this document.]
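Description:
Venus rGBD is a mammalian expression plasmid built on the pcDNA3.1 backbone that encodes a fluorescent biosensor for active, GTP-bound RhoA. The payload is the Rho-binding domain of rhotekin (rGBD, a 249 bp fragment recorded as mouse Rtkn) fused at its N terminus to the yellow fluorescent protein Venus, which the sequence annotation identifies as mVenus. The fusion sits between the KpnI and EcoRI sites and is transcribed from the human CMV immediate-early enhancer/promoter, with a bGH polyadenylation signal downstream. A T7 promoter lies just upstream of the coding region and also serves as a sequencing primer site. The rGBD portion was derived from an earlier GFP-rGBD plasmid. Because this domain binds RhoA selectively in its GTP-loaded state, relocalisation of the Venus signal in live cells reports where and when RhoA is activated. The depositing lab used it in a study of amoeboid cell migration.

In bacteria the plasmid is maintained at high copy through a ColE1/pUC-type origin and selected with ampicillin via the β-lactamase gene; an f1 origin is also present. For stable mammalian lines, an SV40 early promoter drives the neomycin resistance gene, terminated by an SV40 poly(A) signal, allowing G418 selection.

Two discrepancies are worth noting. The sequenced record is 6,472 nt, somewhat larger than the 6,174 bp listed in the catalogue. The annotation also detects a short fragment resembling human GNG11 (a G protein γ subunit) immediately downstream of the rhotekin domain and before the bGH signal. The catalogue entry does not mention it, and the record does not state whether it is translated as part of the fusion.
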