Addgene plasmid #99015: Venus rGBD
Purpose: Used as a RhoA-GTP sensor
Depositing lab: Narasimhan Gautam. Publication: Membrane Flow Drives an Adhesion-Independent Amoeboid Cell Migration Mode. O'Neill PR, Castillo-Badillo JA, Meshik X, Kalyanaraman V, Melgarejo K, Gautam N. Dev Cell. 2018 Jun 15. pii: S1534-5807(18)30422-2. doi: 10.1016/j.devcel.2018.05.029. PubMed 29937389.
Backbone
  Vector backbone: pcDNA3.1
  Backbone manufacturer: invitrogen
  Backbone size w/o insert (bp): 5428
  Total vector size (bp): 6174
  Vector type: Mammalian Expression
  Selectable markers: Neomycin (select with G418)
Growth in bacteria
  Bacterial resistance: Ampicillin, 100 μg/mL
  Growth temperature: 37°C
  Growth strain: DH5alpha
  Copy number: High Copy
Gene/Insert
  Gene/Insert name: rGBD (alt name: rhotekin (Rtkn))
  Species: M. musculus (mouse)
  Insert size (bp): 249
  GenBank ID: XM_006505809.1
  Entrez Gene: Rtkn
  Promoter: CMV
  Tag / fusion protein: Venus (N terminal on insert)
  Cloning method: Restriction Enzyme; 5′ cloning site KpnI (not destroyed); 3′ cloning site EcoR1 (not destroyed)
  Sequencing primers: 5′ T7; 3′ BGH
Resource information
  A portion of this plasmid was derived from a plasmid made by: GFP rGBD (Plasmid # 26732) was obtained from Addgene
Terms and licenses: Academic/Nonprofit Terms; Industry Terms: Not Available to Industry
How to cite: Venus rGBD was a gift from Narasimhan Gautam (Addgene plasmid # 99015 ; http://n2t.net/addgene:99015 ; RRID:Addgene_99015)
